>Addgene plasmid #68547 | AAV-DeltaJunD | addgene partial sequence | sequence record 122009 | hGH-PA-R 5'-CCAGCTTGGTTCCCAATAGA-3'
CCCTTGCTCCATACCACCCCCCTCCACCCCATAATATTATAGAAGGACACCTAGTTCAGACAAAATGATG
CAACTTAATTTTATTAGGACAAGGCTGGTGGGCACTGGAGTGGCAACTTCCAGGGCCAGGAGAGGCACTG
GGGAGGGGTCACAGGGATGCCACCCGTAGATCTAATACGACTCACTATAGGGCGAATTGGGTACACTTAC
CTGGTACCCTATTACACCCACTCGTGCAGGCTGCCCAGGGGCTTGCCCAGGCTGGTCAGCTGGGCGATGG
CGGTCTCGTGCTGCTCCACGAAGCCGCCGTCCTCCACGTAGGTCTTCTCCAGGCGGTGCTGGATGAAGTG
GTACTCGGGGAAGTCCTTCACCACGCCCTTGCTCTTCATCAGGGTGCGCATGTGGCAGCTGTAGAACTTG
CCGCTGTTCAGGCGGTACACCAGGATCACCTGGCCCACCAGCACGCCGTCGTTCATGTACACCACCTCGA
AGCTGGGCTGCAGGCCGGTGATGGTCTTCTTCATCACGGGGCCGTCGTTGGGGAAGTTGCGGCCCTTGTA
CTCCACGCGGTACACGAACATCTCCTCGATCAGGTTGATGTCGCTGCGGATCTCCACCAGGCCGCCGTCC
TCGTAGCGCAGGGTGCGCTCGTACACGAAGCCGGCGGGGAAGCTCTGGATGAAGAAGTCGCTGATGTCCT
CGGGGTACTTGGTGAAGGTGCGGTTGCCGTACTGGAAGGCGGGGCTCAGGATGTCGAAGGCGAAGGGCA
