>Addgene plasmid #68547 | AAV-DeltaJunD | addgene partial sequence | sequence record 130596 | pCAX-F 5'-CAGCTCCTGGGCAACGTGC-3'
ATTCGAACATCGATAATTAACCCTCACTAAAGGGAACAAAAGCTGGAGCTCCACCGCGGTGGCGGCCGCG
TCTAGCCCGGGCGGATCCTGAATTCGGCTTACCATGGACTACAAGGACGACGATGACAAGAAGCAAAGCC
AGCTGGGTGCGGCCACCGCGGCCACCTCAGGGGCTCCCGCGCCTCCCGCGCCCGCCGACCTGGCCGCCAC
CCCCGGGGCCACGGAGACCCCGGTCTACGCCAACCTGAGCAGTTTCGCGGGTGGCGCCGGGCCCCCTGGG
GGCGCGGCCACCGTGGCTTTCGCCGCGGAGCCAGTGCCCTTCCCGCCGCCCCCGGGCGCGCTGGGGCCGC
CGCCACCTCCGCATCCACCGCGCCTGGCCGCGCTCAAGGACGAGCCGCAGACCGTGCCGGACGTGCCGAG
CTTCGGCGACAGCCCTCCGCTGTCG
