[The description below was written by a language model from this plasmid's Addgene catalogue record.]
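Description:
AAV-DeltaJunD is an adeno-associated virus transfer plasmid built on the commercial pAAV-MCS backbone (about 4.65 kb without insert) and classed as a mammalian expression/AAV vector. It is propagated in E. coli under ampicillin selection. The record lists a recombination-deficient stable strain as the growth host, a common choice for plasmids carrying AAV inverted terminal repeats, which are prone to rearrangement. No feature table is supplied and the copy number is recorded as unknown, so elements such as the ITRs and the origin of replication are inferred from the vector type rather than documented. The 3′ sequencing primer name suggests a human growth hormone polyadenylation signal downstream of the insert.

The payload is a bicistronic DeltaJunD-IRES-GFP cassette driven by the CMV promoter. DeltaJunD is recorded as a truncated splice variant of the JunD proto-oncogene, a Jun-family AP-1 transcription factor. The species of origin is not stated. The internal ribosome entry site allows GFP to be translated from the same transcript as DeltaJunD, so transduced or transfected cells can be identified by fluorescence without fusing a tag to the protein itself. When supplied with AAV rep/cap and helper functions in packaging cells, a plasmid of this type yields recombinant AAV particles carrying the expression cassette.

The stated purpose is AAV-mediated expression of DeltaJunD. The associated publication concerns DeltaFosB induction in the orbitofrontal cortex and cocaine-induced cognitive dysfunction, which points to use in viral gene transfer into brain tissue to study AP-1-dependent transcription in that setting. The record does not give details of how the construct was applied there.
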