Addgene plasmid #68547: AAV-DeltaJunD
Purpose: AAV expression of DeltaJunD
Depositing lab: Eric Nestler. Depositing organization: University of Texas Southwestern Medical Center. Publication: DeltaFosB induction in orbitofrontal cortex mediates tolerance to cocaine-induced cognitive dysfunction. Winstanley CA, LaPlant Q, Theobald DE, Green TA, Bachtell RK, Perrotti LI, DiLeone RJ, Russo SJ, Garth WJ, Self DW, Nestler EJ. J Neurosci. 2007 Sep 26;27(39):10497-507. 10.1523/JNEUROSCI.2566-07.2007 PubMed 17898221.
Backbone
  Vector backbone: pAAV-MCS
  Backbone manufacturer: Stratagene
  Backbone size w/o insert (bp): 4650
  Vector type: Mammalian Expression, AAV
Growth in bacteria
  Bacterial resistance: Ampicillin, 100 μg/mL
  Growth temperature: 37°C
  Growth strain: NEB Stable
  Copy number: Unknown
Gene/Insert
  Gene/Insert name: DeltaJunD-IRES-GFP (alt names: jun D proto-oncogene; JunD)
  Mutation: truncated splice variant
  Promoter: CMV
  Cloning method: Unknown
  Sequencing primers: 5′ pCAX-F CAGCTCCTGGGCAACGTGC; 3′ hGH-PA-R CCAGCTTGGTTCCCAATAGA
Terms and licenses: Academic/Nonprofit Terms; Industry Terms: Not Available to Industry
How to cite: AAV-DeltaJunD was a gift from Eric Nestler (Addgene plasmid # 68547 ; http://n2t.net/addgene:68547 ; RRID:Addgene_68547)
